>Addgene plasmid #243915 | pUPD3_FULLPRM_cI857_PR | addgene full sequence | sequence record 488096 | Addgene NGS Result
GGTCTCGGGAGTCAGCCAAACGTTTCTTCAGGCCACTGACTAGCGATAACTTTCCCCACAACGGAACAAC
TCTCATTGCATGGGATCATTGGGTACTGTGGGTTTAGTGGTTGTAAAAACACCTGACCGCTATCCCTGAT
CAGTTTCTTGAAGGTAAACTCATCACCCCCAAGTCTGGCTATGCAGAAATCACCTGGCTCAACAGCCTGC
TCAGGGTCAACGAGAATTAACATTCCGTCAGGAAAGCTTGGCTTGGAGCCTGTTGGTGCGGTCATGGAAT
TACCTTCAACCTCAAGCCAGAATGCAGAATCACTGGCTTTTTTGGTTGTGCTTACCCATCTCTCCGCATC
ACCTTTGGTAAAGGTTCTAAGCTCAGGTGAGAACATCCCTGCCTGAACATGAGAAAAAACAGGGTACTCA
TACTCACTTCTAAGTGACGGCTGCATACTAACCGCTTCATACATCTCGTAGATTTCTCTGGCGATTGAAG
GGCTAAATTCTTCAACGCTAACTTTGAGAATTTTTGTAAGCAATGCGGCGTTATAAGCATTTAATGCATT
GATGCCATTAAATAAAGCACCAACGCCTGACTGCCCCATCCCCATCTTGTCTGCGACAGATTCCTGGGAT
AAGCCAAGTTCATTTTTCTTTTTTTCATAAATTGCTTTAAGGCGACGTGCGTCCTCAAGCTGCTCTTGTG
TTAATGGTTTCTTTTTTGTGCTCATACGTTAAATCTATCACCGCAAGGGATAAATATCTAACACCGTGCG
TGTTGACTATTTTACCTCTGGCGGTGATAATGGTTGCATGTACTAAGGAGGTTGTAATGCGAGACCACTC
ATCGCCCAATCACTAGTGAATTCGTTCTATAGTGTCACCTAAATACCATAGAGCCGTTGGTCATAGCTGT
TTCCTGTCCAGGCATCATGACACGGTTATCCACAGAATCAGGGGATAACGCAGGAAAGAACATGTGAGCA
AAAGGCCAGCAAAAGGCCAGGAACCGTAAAAAGGCCGCGTTGCTGGCGTTTTTCCATAGGCTCCGCCCCC
CTGACGAGCATCACAAAAATCGACGCTCAAGTCAGAGGTGGCGAAACCCGACAGGACTATAAAGATACCA
GGCGTTTCCCCCTGGAAGCTCCCTCGTGCGCTCTCCTGTTCCGACCCTGCCGCTTACCGGATACCTGTCC
GCCTTTCTCCCTTCGGGAAGCGTGGCGCTTTCTCATAGCTCACGCTGTAGGTATCTCAGTTCGGTGTAGG
TCGTTCGCTCCAAGCTGGGCTGTGTGCACGAACCCCCCGTTCAGCCCGACCGCTGCGCCTTATCCGGTAA
CTATCGTCTTGAGTCCAACCCGGTAAGACACGACTTATCGCCACTGGCAGCAGCCACTGGTAACAGGATT
AGCAGAGCGAGGTATGTAGGCGGTGCTACAGAGTTCTTGAAGTGGTGGCCTAACTACGGCTACACTAGAA
GAACAGTATTTGGTATCTGCGCTCTGCTGAAGCCAGTTACCTTCGGAAAAAGAGTTGGTAGCTCTTGATC
CGGCAAACAAACCACCGCTGGTAGCGGTGGTTTTTTTGTTTGCAAGCAGCAGATTACGCGCAGAAAAAAA
GGATCTCAAGAAGATCCTTTGATCTTTTCTACGGGGTCTGACGCTCAGTGGAACGAAAACTCACGTTAAG
GGATTTTGGTCATGAGATTATCAAAAAGGATCTTCACCTAGATCCTTTTGTGATGATCGGCACGTAAGAG
GTTCCAACTTTCACCATAATGAAATAAGATCACTACCGGGCGTATTTTTTGAGTTATCGAGATTTTCAGG
AGCTAAGGAAGCTAAAATGGAGAAAAAAATCACTGGATATACCACCGTTGATATATCCCAATGGCATCGT
AAAGAACATTTTGAGGCATTTCAGTCAGTTGCTCAATGTACCTATAACCAGACCGTTCAGCTGGATATTA
CGGCCTTTTTAAAGACCGTAAAGAAAAATAAGCACAAGTTTTATCCGGCCTTTATTCACATTCTTGCCCG
CCTGATGAATGCTCATCCGGAATTCCGTATGGCAATGAAAGACGGTGAGCTGGTGATATGGGATAGTGTT
CACCCTTGTTACACCGTTTTCCATGAGCAAACTGAAACGTTTTCATCGCTCTGGAGTGAATACCACGACG
ATTTCCGGCAGTTTCTACACATATATTCGCAAGATGTGGCGTGTTACGGTGAAAACCTGGCCTATTTCCC
TAAAGGGTTTATTGAGAATATGTTTTTCGTGTCAGCCAATCCCTGGGTGAGTTTCACCAGTTTTGATTTA
AACGTGGCCAATATGGACAACTTCTTCGCCCCCGTTTTCACCATGGGCAAATATTATACGCAAGGCGACA
AGGTGCTGATGCCGCTGGCGATTCAGGTTCATCATGCCGTTTGTGATGGCTTCCATGTCGGCAGAATGCT
TAATGAATTACAACAGTACTGCGATGAGTGGCAGGGCGGGGCGTAATTTTTTTAAGGCAGTTATTGGTGC
CCTTAAACGCCTGGTTGCTACGCCTGAATAAGTGATAATAAGCGGATGAATGGCAGAAATTCGATGATAA
GCTGTCAAACATGATGT
[125 nt withheld, positions 2608-2732]
C
[91 nt withheld, positions 2734-2824]
AGGGTGATGGTTCACGTAGTGGGCCAGCGCCCTGATAGACGGTTTTTCGCCCTTTGACGTTGGAGTCCAC
GTTCTTT
[37 nt withheld, positions 2902-2938]
ACCCTATCTCGGTCTATTCTTTTGATTTATAAGGGATTTTGCCGATTTCGGCCTATTGGTTAAAAAATGA
GCTGATTTAACAAAAATTTAACGCGAATTTTAACAAAATATTAACGCTTACAATTTTAACATTGTAGAAA
CGCATGTAAAACGACGGCCAGTGAATTGTAATACGACTCACTATAGGGTGAATTCCGCTTAGGACCTTAG
ATATTGATCTCAA
Features (pLannotate 1.2.2; 9 found; start..end, strand, type, name):
     12..725     -  CDS            λ repressor (ts): temperature-sensitive variant of the phage λ repressor; cIts; thermosensitivity is conferred by the A67T mutation
    866..884     -  promoter       SP6 promoter: promoter for bacteriophage SP6 RNA polymerase
   1031..1619    -  rep_origin     ori: high-copy-number ColE1/pMB1/pBR322/pUC origin of replication
   1734..1836    +  promoter       cat promoter: promoter of the E. coli cat gene encoding chloramphenicol acetyltransferase
   1837..2493    +  CDS            cat: CAT_ECOLX - Experimental evidence at protein level: Swiss-Prot protein existence level 1. This enzyme is an effector of chloramphenicol resistance in bacteria. From Escherichia coli. This protein is used as a marker in many commonly used cloning vectors, such as pACYC184.
   2581..2598    -  promoter       tet promoter (fragment): E. coli promoter for tetracycline efflux protein gene
   2609..3064    +  rep_origin     f1 ori (sequence partly withheld): f1 bacteriophage origin of replication; arrow indicates direction of (+) strand synthesis
   3083..3104    -  CDS            lacZα (fragment): LacZα fragment of β-galactosidase; lacZ fragment
   3107..3125    +  promoter       T7 promoter: promoter for bacteriophage T7 RNA polymerase
