[The description below was written by a language model from this plasmid's Addgene catalogue record and pLannotate feature annotations shown in this document.]
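Description:
pUPD3_FULLPRM_cI857_PR is a GoldenBraid2.0 level-0 part plasmid from a toolkit adapting this Golden Gate-based assembly standard to E. coli and other enteric bacteria. It is built on the pUPD3 universal part domestication backbone, a small (about 3.2 kb) high-copy bacterial vector that replicates from a ColE1/pUC-type origin and is selected with chloramphenicol through a cat gene driven by its native promoter. The backbone also carries an f1 phage origin, flanking T7 and SP6 promoters, and a residual lacZα fragment, which is probably left over from a screening cassette displaced when the part was cloned in. A short tet promoter fragment is also annotated.

The 814 bp insert is a self-contained temperature-inducible promoter module derived from the phage λ regulatory region, although the record lists the species as E. coli. It encodes cI857, the thermosensitive λ repressor whose A67T substitution makes it lose function at elevated temperature, together with the PR promoter it controls. The repressor coding sequence is annotated on the reverse strand. PR and the ribosome binding site mentioned in the catalogue entry were not picked up by the automated annotation, but they presumably lie in the short region beside the cI857 gene, in the divergent arrangement found in λ. At lower temperatures the repressor binds the operators and silences PR, and a shift to higher temperature inactivates it and releases transcription. Because the part supplies the regulator, promoter and RBS as one "full promoter" unit, it can be joined directly to a coding sequence and terminator part in GoldenBraid assemblies to build heat-inducible transcriptional units without a chemical inducer.
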