Addgene plasmid #243915: pUPD3_FULLPRM_cI857_PR
Purpose: GoldenBraid2.0 Temperature-Inducible promoter, including ribosome binding site.
Depositing lab: Christophe Herman. Depositing organization: Baylor College of Medicine. Publication: GoldenBraid2.0 E. coli: a comprehensive and characterized toolkit for enterics. Cooke MB, Welch KT, Ramirez LD, Wen AX, Marciano DC, Herman C. Synth Biol (Oxf). 2025 Aug 14;10(1):ysaf015. doi: 10.1093/synbio/ysaf015. eCollection 2025. PubMed 40927394.
Backbone
  Vector backbone: pUPD3
  Vector type: Bacterial Expression
Growth in bacteria
  Bacterial resistance: Chloramphenicol, 25 μg/mL
  Growth temperature: 37°C
  Growth strain: DH5alpha
  Copy number: High Copy
Gene/Insert
  Gene/Insert name: cI857 and PR
  Species: Escherichia coli
  Insert size (bp): 814
  Cloning method: Golden Gate
Terms and licenses: Academic/Nonprofit Terms; Industry Terms: Not Available to Industry
How to cite: pUPD3_FULLPRM_cI857_PR was a gift from Christophe Herman (Addgene plasmid # 243915 ; http://n2t.net/addgene:243915 ; RRID:Addgene_243915)
